Addgene plasmid #189617: pAAV-TRE-HTR6-SNAPf-TRIP
Purpose: Expresses cilia-targeted RhoA inhibitory peptide, tet-inducible
Depositing lab: David Clapham. Depositing organization: HHMI, Janelia Research Campus. Publication: A serotonergic axon-cilium synapse drives nuclear signaling to alter chromatin accessibility. Sheu SH, Upadhyayula S, Dupuy V, Pang S, Deng F, Wan J, Walpita D, Pasolli HA, Houser J, Sanchez-Martinez S, Brauchi SE, Banala S, Freeman M, Xu CS, Kirchhausen T, Hess HF, Lavis L, Li Y, Chaumont-Dubel S, Clapham DE. Cell. 2022 Sep 1;185(18):3390-3407.e18. doi: 10.1016/j.cell.2022.07.026. PubMed 36055200.
Backbone
  Vector backbone: pAAV_TRE
  Backbone manufacturer: n/A
  Total vector size (bp): 6240
  Vector type: AAV
Growth in bacteria
  Bacterial resistance: Ampicillin, 100 μg/mL
  Growth temperature: 37°C
  Growth strain: NEB Stable
  Copy number: High Copy
Gene/Insert
  Gene/Insert name: HTR6-TRIP_alpha
  Species: H. sapiens (human)
  GenBank ID: NM_000871.3
  Promoter: TRE
  Tag / fusion protein: alphaTag in the N-term of HTR6, SNAP-tag in the C-term of HTR6 (C terminal on insert)
  Entrez Gene: HTR6 (a.k.a. 5-HT6, 5-HT6R)
  Cloning method: Unknown
  Sequencing primers: 5′ N/A
Terms and licenses: Academic/Nonprofit Terms; Industry Terms: Not Available to Industry
How to cite: pAAV-TRE-HTR6-SNAPf-TRIP was a gift from David Clapham (Addgene plasmid # 189617 ; http://n2t.net/addgene:189617 ; RRID:Addgene_189617)
