[The description below was written by a language model from this plasmid's Addgene catalogue record and pLannotate feature annotations shown in this document.]
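Description:
pAAV-TRE-HTR6-SNAPf-TRIP is an adeno-associated virus transfer plasmid built on a pAAV_TRE backbone for tetracycline-inducible expression of a cilia-targeted RhoA inhibitory peptide in mammalian cells. It is maintained in E. coli through a high-copy ColE1/pUC-type origin and selected with ampicillin via the β-lactamase gene. An f1 origin and small lacZα and lacI remnants are also present in the backbone. The catalogue lists about 6.2 kb, in line with the 6,210 nt sequenced record. The expression cassette lies between two AAV2 inverted terminal repeats, both annotated only as fragments. ITRs are the cis elements needed for replication and packaging of the cassette into AAV particles.

Within the ITRs, a tight TRE promoter (seven tet operators upstream of a minimal CMV promoter) drives the payload, so transcription depends on a tetracycline-controlled transactivator supplied separately. The open reading frame encodes the human serotonin receptor HTR6 (5-HT6), which according to the stated purpose provides the ciliary targeting. It is followed by a short linker derived from a cloning site and the fast-reacting SNAP-tag (SNAPf), which allows covalent labelling with benzylguanine-conjugated dyes. The catalogue also records an alphaTag at the HTR6 N-terminus. Neither this tag nor the TRIP peptide is annotated in the feature table, although unannotated stretches before HTR6 and between SNAPf and the WPRE could accommodate them. A WPRE downstream boosts transcript stability and expression. An SV40 polyadenylation signal follows, though it is annotated on the reverse strand relative to the cassette. The construct is suited to inducible, localized inhibition of RhoA signalling at the primary cilium, with the fusion protein traceable by SNAP labelling.
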