Features (pLannotate 1.2.2; 16 found; start..end, strand, type, name):
    411..515     -  promoter       AmpR promoter: bla
    568..996     -  rep_origin     f1 ori (sequence partly withheld): f1 bacteriophage origin of replication; arrow indicates direction of (+) strand synthesis
   1001..1070    -  CDS            lacZα (fragment): LacZα fragment of β-galactosidase; lacZ fragment
   1065..1197    -  repeat_region  AAV2 ITR (fragment): inverted terminal repeat of adeno-associated virus serotype 2 inverted
   1272..1586    +  promoter       tight TRE promoter: Tet-responsive promoter PTight, consisting of seven tet operator sequences followed by the minimal CMV promoter
   1660..2976    +  CDS            HTR6: 5HT6R_HUMAN - Experimental evidence at protein level: Swiss-Prot protein existence level 1. This is one of the several different receptors for 5- hydroxytryptamine (serotonin), a biogenic hormone that functions as a neurotransmitter, a hormone, and a mitogen. The activity of this receptor is mediated by G proteins that stimulate adenylate cyclase. It has a high affinity for tricyclic psychotropic drugs (By similarity). Controls pyramidal neurons migration during corticogenesis, through the regulation of CDK5 activity (By similarity). Is an activator of TOR signaling (PubMed:23027611). From Hom
   2978..3000    +  misc_feature   MCS (fragment): multiple cloning site
   3013..3558    +  CDS            SNAP-tag®: human O6-alkylguanine-DNA-alkyltransferase variant that forms covalent bonds with benzylguanine derivatives fast-reacting variant, optimized for mammalian expression
   3736..4324    +  misc_feature   WPRE: woodchuck hepatitis virus posttranscriptional regulatory element
   4325..4344    +  misc_feature   MCS (fragment): pBluescript multiple cloning site
   4373..4494    -  polyA_signal   SV40 poly(A) signal: SV40 polyadenylation signal
   4517..4585    -  CDS            large T antigen (fragment): large T antigen from SV40 (simian virus 40)
   4656..4770    +  repeat_region  AAV2 ITR (fragment): inverted terminal repeat of adeno-associated virus serotype 2 inverted
   4771..4818    -  CDS            lacI (fragment): lac repressor; lacI; The lac repressor binds to the lac operator to inhibit transcription in E. coli. This inhibition can be relieved by adding lactose or isopropyl-β-D-thiogalactopyranoside (IPTG).
   5001..5589    -  rep_origin     ori: high-copy-number ColE1/pMB1/pBR322/pUC origin of replication
   5760..410     -  CDS            AmpR (across the origin): β-lactamase; bla; confers resistance to ampicillin, carbenicillin, and related antibiotics
>Addgene plasmid #189617 | pAAV-TRE-HTR6-SNAPf-TRIP | addgene full sequence | sequence record 387512 | Addgene NGS Result
AGAAGTAAGTTGGCCGCAGTGTTATCACTCATGGTTATGGCAGCACTGCATAATTCTCTTACTGTCATGC
CATCCGTAAGATGCTTTTCTGTGACTGGTGAGTACTCAACCAAGTCATTCTGAGAATAGTGTATGCGGCG
ACCGAGTTGCTCTTGCCCGGCGTCAATACGGGATAATACCGCGCCACATAGCAGAACTTTAAAAGTGCTC
ATCATTGGAAAACGTTCTTCGGGGCGAAAACTCTCAAGGATCTTACCGCTGTTGAGATCCAGTTCGATGT
AACCCACTCGTGCACCCAACTGATCTTCAGCATCTTTTACTTTCACCAGCGTTTCTGGGTGAGCAAAAAC
AGGAAGGCAAAATGCCGCAAAAAAGGGAATAAGGGCGACACGGAAATGTTGAATACTCATACTCTTCCTT
TTTCAATATTATTGAAGCATTTATCAGGGTTATTGTCTCATGAGCGGATACATATTTGAATGTATTTAGA
AAAATAAACAAATAGGGGTTCCGCGCACATTTCCCCGAAAAGTGCCACCTAAATTGTAAGCGTTAATATT
TTGTTAAAATTCGCGTTAAATTTTTGTTAAATCAGCTCATTTTTTAACCAATAGGCCGAAATCGGCAAAA
TCCCTTATAAATCAAAAGAATAGACCGAGATAGGGT
[37 nt withheld, positions 667-703]
AAAGAACGTGGACTCCAACGTCAAAGG
[49 nt withheld, positions 731-779]
T
[91 nt withheld, positions 781-871]
G
[124 nt withheld, positions 873-996]
CCCATTCGCCATTCAGGCTGCGCAACTGTTGGGAAGGGCGATCGGTGCGGGCCTCTTCGCTATTACGCCA
GCTGCGCGCTCGCTCGCTCACTGAGGCCGCCCGGGCAAAGCCCGGGCGTCGGGCGACCTTTGGTCGCCCG
GCCTCAGTGAGCGAGCGAGCGCGCAGAGAGGGAGTGGCCAACTCCATCACTAGGGGTTCCTTGTAGTTAA
TGATTAACCCGCCATGCTACTTATCTACGTAGCCATGCTCTAGGAAGATCGGCCGCACGCGTCTCGAGTT
TACTCCCTATCAGTGATAGAGAACGTATGTCGAGTTTACTCCCTATCAGTGATAGAGAACGATGTCGAGT
TTACTCCCTATCAGTGATAGAGAACGTATGTCGAGTTTACTCCCTATCAGTGATAGAGAACGTATGTCGA
GTTTACTCCCTATCAGTGATAGAGAACGTATGTCGAGTTTATCCCTATCAGTGATAGAGAACGTATGTCG
AGTTTACTCCCTATCAGTGATAGAGAACGTATGTCGAGGTAGGCGTGTACGGTGGGAGGCCTATATAAGC
AGAGCTCGTTTAGTGAACCGTCAGATCGCCTGGAGAATTCGGTACCACGCGTGCCACCATGTCACGACTT
GAGGAGGAACTCAGAAGGAGACTCACTGAACCAGTCCCAGAGCCGGGCCCAACCGCCAATAGCACCCCGG
CCTGGGGGGCAGGGCCGCCGTCGGCCCCGGGGGGCAGCGGCTGGGTGGCGGCCGCGCTGTGCGTGGTCAT
CGCGCTGACGGCGGCGGCCAACTCGCTGCTGATCGCGCTCATCTGCACTCAGCCCGCGCTGCGCAACACG
TCCAACTTCTTCCTGGTGTCGCTCTTCACGTCTGACCTGATGGTGGGGCTGGTGGTGATGCCGCCGGCCA
TGCTGAACGCGCTGTACGGGCGCTGGGTGCTGGCGCGCGGCCTCTGCCTGCTCTGGACCGCCTTCGACGT
GATGTGCTGCAGCGCCTCCATCCTCAACCTCTGCCTCATCAGCCTGGACCGCTACCTGCTCATCCTCTCG
CCGCTGCGCTACAAGCTGCGCATGACGCCCCTGCGTGCCCTGGCCCTAGTCCTGGGCGCCTGGAGCCTCG
CCGCTCTCGCCTCCTTCCTGCCCCTGCTGCTGGGCTGGCACGAGCTGGGCCACGCACGGCCACCCGTCCC
TGGCCAGTGCCGCCTGCTGGCCAGCCTGCCTTTTGTCCTTGTGGCGTCGGGCCTCACCTTCTTCCTGCCC
TCGGGTGCCATATGCTTCACCTACTGCAGGATCCTGCTAGCTGCCCGCAAGCAGGCCGTGCAGGTGGCCT
CCCTCACCACCGGCATGGCCAGTCAGGCCTCGGAGACGCTGCAGGTGCCCAGGACCCCACGCCCAGGGGT
GGAGTCTGCTGACAGCAGGCGTCTAGCCACGAAGCACAGCAGGAAGGCCCTGAAGGCCAGCCTGACGCTG
GGCATCCTGCTGGGCATGTTCTTTGTGACCTGGTTGCCCTTCTTTGTGGCCAACATAGTCCAGGCCGTGT
GCGACTGCATCTCCCCAGGCCTCTTCGATGTCCTCACATGGCTGGGTTACTGTAACAGCACCATGAACCC
CATCATCTACCCACTCTTCATGCGGGACTTCAAGCGGGCGCTGGGCAGGTTCCTGCCATGTCCACGCTGT
CCCCGGGAGCGCCAGGCCAGCCTGGCCTCGCCATCACTGCGCACCTCTCACAGCGGCCCCCGGCCCGGCC
TTAGCCTACAGCAGGTGCTGCCGCTGCCCCTGCCGCCGGACTCAGATTCGGACTCAGACGCAGGCTCAGG
CGGCTCCTCGGGCCTGCGGCTCACGGCCCAGCTGCTGCTTCCTGGCGAGGCCACCCAGGACCCCCCGCTG
CCCACCAGGGCCGCTGCCGCCGTCAATTTCTTCAACATCGACCCCGCGGAGCCCGAGCTGCGGCCGCATC
CACTTGGCATCCCCACGAACAACGGTACAGCGGGCCCGGGATCCGCGATCGCCACCATGGACAAAGACTG
CGAAATGAAGCGCACCACCCTGGATAGCCCTCTGGGCAAGCTGGAACTGTCTGGGTGCGAACAGGGCCTG
CACCGTATCATCTTCCTGGGCAAAGGAACATCTGCCGCCGACGCCGTGGAAGTGCCTGCCCCAGCCGCCG
TGCTGGGCGGACCAGAGCCACTGATGCAGGCCACCGCCTGGCTCAACGCCTACTTTCACCAGCCTGAGGC
CATCGAGGAGTTCCCTGTGCCAGCCCTGCACCACCCAGTGTTCCAGCAGGAGAGCTTTACCCGCCAGGTG
CTGTGGAAACTGCTGAAAGTGGTGAAGTTCGGAGAGGTCATCAGCTACAGCCACCTGGCCGCCCTGGCCG
GCAATCCCGCCGCCACCGCCGCCGTGAAAACCGCCCTGAGCGGAAATCCCGTGCCCATTCTGATCCCCTG
CCACCGGGTGGTGCAGGGCGACCTGGACGTGGGGGGCTACGAGGGCGGGCTCGCCGTGAAAGAGTGGCTG
CTGGCCCACGAGGGCCACAGACTGGGCAAGCCTGGGCTGGGTGGAGGAGGAGGATCTGGAGGAGGAGGAT
CTGCCAGCGAGGGAGCTGACGGAGCTATCTGTGGCTACAACCTGGCCACCCTGGTCATGCTGGGACCAAG
CGAGAGGGTGTTCTGCCCACTGTGCGGACCTTGCAGCTCCGATATCTACGAGCTGATGTGAACTAGTAAG
CTTATCGATAATCAACCTCTGGATTACAAAATTTGTGAAAGATTGACTGGTATTCTTAACTATGTTGCTC
CTTTTACGCTATGTGGATACGCTGCTTTAATGCCTTTGTATCATGCTATTGCTTCCCGTATGGCTTTCAT
TTTCTCCTCCTTGTATAAATCCTGGTTGCTGTCTCTTTATGAGGAGTTGTGGCCCGTTGTCAGGCAACGT
GGCGTGGTGTGCACTGTGTTTGCTGACGCAACCCCCACTGGTTGGGGCATTGCCACCACCTGTCAGCTCC
TTTCCGGGACTTTCGCTTTCCCCCTCCCTATTGCCACGGCGGAACTCATCGCCGCCTGCCTTGCCCGCTG
CTGGACAGGGGCTCGGCTGTTGGGCACTGACAATTCCGTGGTGTTGTCGGGGAAATCATCGTCCTTTCCT
TGGCTGCTCGCCTGTGTTGCCACCTGGATTCTGCGCGGGACGTCCTTCTGCTACGTCCCTTCGGCCCTCA
ATCCAGCGGACCTTCCTTCCCGCGGCCTGCTGCCGGCTCTGCGGCCTCTTCCGCGTCTTCGCCTTCGCCC
TCAGACGAGTCGGATCTCCCTTTGGGCCGCCTCCCCGCATCGATACCGTCGACCTCGACCCGGGCGGCCG
CTTCGAGCAGACATGATAAGATACATTGATGAGTTTGGACAAACCACAACTAGAATGCAGTGAAAAAAAT
GCTTTATTTGTGAAATTTGTGATGCTATTGCTTTATTTGTAACCATTATAAGCTGCAATAAACAAGTTAA
CAACAACAATTGCATTCATTTTATGTTTCAGGTTCAGGGGGAGATGTGGGAGGTTTTTTAAAGCAAGTAA
AACCTCTACAAATGTGGTAAAATCGATAAGGATCTTCCTAGAGCATGGCTACGTAGATAAGTAGCATGGC
GGGTTAATCATTAACTACAAGGAACCCCTAGTGATGGAGTTGGCCACTCCCTCTCTGCGCGCTCGCTCGC
TCACTGAGGCCGGGCGACCAAAGGTCGCCCGRCSCCCGGGCTTTGCCCGGGCGGCCTCAGTGAGTAATGA
ATCGGCCAACGCGCGGGGAGAGGCGGTTTGCGTATTGGGCGCTCTTCCGCTTCCTCGCTCACTGACTCGC
TGCGCTCGGTCGTTCGGCTGCGGCGAGCGGTATCAGCTCACTCAAAGGCGGTAATACGGTTATCCACAGA
ATCAGGGGATAACGCAGGAAAGAACATGTGAGCAAAAGGCCAGCAAAAGGCCAGGAACCGTAAAAAGGCC
GCGTTGCTGGCGTTTTTCCATAGGCTCCGCCCCCCTGACGAGCATCACAAAAATCGACGCTCAAGTCAGA
GGTGGCGAAACCCGACAGGACTATAAAGATACCAGGCGTTTCCCCCTGGAAGCTCCCTCGTGCGCTCTCC
TGTTCCGACCCTGCCGCTTACCGGATACCTGTCCGCCTTTCTCCCTTCGGGAAGCGTGGCGCTTTCTCAT
AGCTCACGCTGTAGGTATCTCAGTTCGGTGTAGGTCGTTCGCTCCAAGCTGGGCTGTGTGCACGAACCCC
CCGTTCAGCCCGACCGCTGCGCCTTATCCGGTAACTATCGTCTTGAGTCCAACCCGGTAAGACACGACTT
ATCGCCACTGGCAGCAGCCACTGGTAACAGGATTAGCAGAGCGAGGTATGTAGGCGGTGCTACAGAGTTC
TTGAAGTGGTGGCCTAACTACGGCTACACTAGAAGAACAGTATTTGGTATCTGCGCTCTGCTGAAGCCAG
TTACCTTCGGAAAAAGAGTTGGTAGCTCTTGATCCGGCAAACAAACCACCGCTGGTAGCGGTGGTTTTTT
TGTTTGCAAGCAGCAGATTACGCGCAGAAAAAAAGGATCTCAAGAAGATCCTTTGATCTTTTCTACGGGG
TCTGACGCTCAGTGGAACGAAAACTCACGTTAAGGGATTTTGGTCATGAGATTATCAAAAAGGATCTTCA
CCTAGATCCTTTTAAATTAAAAATGAAGTTTTAAATCAATCTAAAGTATATATGAGTAAACTTGGTCTGA
CAGTTACCAATGCTTAATCAGTGAGGCACCTATCTCAGCGATCTGTCTATTTCGTTCATCCATAGTTGCC
TGACTCCCCGTCGTGTAGATAACTACGATACGGGAGGGCTTACCATCTGGCCCCAGTGCTGCAATGATAC
CGCGAGACCCACGCTCACCGGCTCCAGATTTATCAGCAATAAACCAGCCAGCCGGAAGGGCCGAGCGCAG
AAGTGGTCCTGCAACTTTATCCGCCTCCATCCAGTCTATTAATTGTTGCCGGGAAGCTAGAGTAAGTAGT
TCGCCAGTTAATAGTTTGCGCAACGTTGTTGCCATTGCTACAGGCATCGTGGTGTCACGCTCGTCGTTTG
GTATGGCTTCATTCAGCTCCGGTTCCCAACGATCAAGGCGAGTTACATGATCCCCCATGTTGTGCAAAAA
AGCGGTTAGCTCCTTCGGTCCTCCGATCGTTGTC
